>Addgene plasmid #168874 | pEntry_SARS-CoV-2-nsp14 | addgene full sequence | sequence record 472273 | Addgene NGS Result
CAAATAATGATTTTATTTTGACTGATAGTGACCTGTTCGTTGCAACAAATTGATGAGCAATGCTTTTTTA
TAATGCCAACTTTGTACAAAAAAGCAGAAGGGCCGTCAAGGCCAGGATCCATGGGATCCGCTGAAAATGT
AACAGGACTCTTTAAAGATTGTAGTAAGGTAATCACTGGGTTACATCCTACACAGGCACCTACACACCTC
AGTGTTGACACTAAATTCAAAACTGAAGGTTTATGTGTTGACATACCTGGCATACCTAAGGACATGACCT
ATAGAAGACTCATCTCTATGATGGGTTTTAAAATGAATTATCAAGTTAATGGTTACCCTAACATGTTTAT
CACCCGCGAAGAAGCTATAAGACATGTACGTGCATGGATTGGCTTCGATGTCGAGGGGTGTCATGCTACT
AGAGAAGCTGTTGGTACCAATTTACCTTTACAGCTAGGTTTTTCTACAGGTGTTAACCTAGTTGCTGTAC
CTACAGGTTATGTTGATACACCTAATAATACAGATTTTTCCAGAGTTAGTGCTAAACCACCGCCTGGAGA
TCAATTTAAACACCTCATACCACTTATGTACAAAGGACTTCCTTGGAATGTAGTGCGTATAAAGATTGTA
CAAATGTTAAGTGACACACTTAAAAATCTCTCTGACAGAGTCGTATTTGTCTTATGGGCACATGGCTTTG
AGTTGACATCTATGAAGTATTTTGTGAAAATAGGACCTGAGCGCACCTGTTGTCTATGTGATAGACGTGC
CACATGCTTTTCCACTGCTTCAGACACTTATGCCTGTTGGCATCATTCTATTGGATTTGATTACGTCTAT
AATCCGTTTATGATTGATGTTCAACAATGGGGTTTTACAGGTAACCTACAAAGCAACCATGATCTGTATT
GTCAAGTCCATGGTAATGCACATGTAGCTAGTTGTGATGCAATCATGACTAGGTGTCTAGCTGTCCACGA
GTGCTTTGTTAAGCGTGTTGACTGGACTATTGAATATCCTATAATTGGTGATGAACTGAAGATTAATGCG
GCTTGTAGAAAGGTTCAACACATGGTTGTTAAAGCTGCATTATTAGCAGACAAATTCCCAGTTCTTCACG
ACATTGGTAACCCTAAAGCTATTAAGTGTGTACCTCAAGCTGATGTAGAATGGAAGTTCTATGATGCACA
GCCTTGTAGTGACAAAGCTTATAAAATAGAAGAATTATTCTATTCTTATGCCACACATTCTGACAAATTC
ACAGATGGTGTATGCCTATTTTGGAATTGCAATGTCGATAGATATCCTGCTAATTCCATTGTTTGTAGAT
TTGACACTAGAGTGCTATCTAACCTTAACTTGCCTGGTTGTGATGGTGGCAGTTTGTATGTAAATAAACA
TGCATTCCACACACCAGCTTTTGATAAAAGTGCTTTTGTTAATTTAAAACAATTACCATTTTTCTATTAC
TCTGACAGTCCATGTGAGTCTCATGGAAAACAAGTAGTGTCAGATATAGATTATGTACCACTAAAGTCTG
CTACGTGTATAACACGTTGCAATTTAGGTGGTGCTGTCTGTAGACATCATGCTAATGAGTACAGATTGTA
TCTCGATGCTTATAACATGATGATCTCAGCTGGCTTTAGCTTGTGGGTTTACAAACAATTTGATACTTAT
AACCTCTGGAACACTTTTACAAGACTTCAGCTTAATTAAGACGCGATCGCGGCCTCATGGGCCCAGCTTT
CTTGTACAAAGTTGGCATTATAAAAAATAATTGCTCATCAATTTGTTGCAACGAACAGGTCACTATCAGT
CAAAATAAAATCATTATTTGCCATCCAGCTGATATCCCCTATAGTGAGTCGTATTACATGGTCATAGCTG
TTTCCTGGCAGCTCTGGCCCGTGTCTCAAAATCTCTGATGTTACATTGCACAAGATAAAAATATATCATC
ATGCCTCCTCTAGACCAGCCAGGACAGAAATGCCTCGACTTCGCTGCTACCCAAGGTTGCCGGGTGACGC
ACACCGTGGAAACGGATGAAGGCACGAACCCAGTGGACATAAGCCTGTTCGGTTCGTAAGCTGTAATGCA
AGTAGCGTATGCGCTCACGCAACTGGTCCAGAACCTTGACCGAACGCAGCGGTGGTAACGGCGCAGTGGC
GGTTTTCATGGCTTGTTATGACTGTTTTTTTGGGGTACAGTCTATGCCTCGGGCATCCAAGCAGCAAGCG
CGTTACGCCGTGGGTCGATGTTTGATGTTATGGAGCAGCAACGATGTTACGCAGCAGGGCAGTCGCCCTA
AAACAAAGTTAAACATTATGAGGGAAGCGGTGATCGCCGAAGTATCGACTCAACTATCAGAGGTAGTTGG
CGTCATCGAGCGCCATCTCGAACCGACGTTGCTGGCCGTACATTTGTACGGCTCCGCAGTGGATGGCGGC
CTGAAGCCACACAGTGATATTGATTTGCTGGTTACGGTGACCGTAAGGCTTGATGAAACAACGCGGCGAG
CTTTGATCAACGACCTTTTGGAAACTTCGGCTTCCCCTGGAGAGAGCGAGATTCTCCGCGCTGTAGAAGT
CACCATTGTTGTGCACGACGACATCATTCCGTGGCGTTATCCAGCTAAGCGCGAACTGCAATTTGGAGAA
TGGCAGCGCAATGACATTCTTGCAGGTATCTTCGAGCCAGCCACGATCGACATTGATCTGGCTATCTTGC
TGACAAAAGCAAGAGAACATAGCGTTGCCTTGGTAGGTCCAGCGGCGGAGGAACTCTTTGATCCGGTTCC
TGAACAGGATCTATTTGAGGCGCTAAATGAAACCTTAACGCTATGGAACTCGCCGCCCGACTGGGCTGGC
GATGAGCGAAATGTAGTGCTTACGTTGTCCCGCATTTGGTACAGCGCAGTAACCGGCAAAATCGCGCCGA
AGGATGTCGCTGCCGACTGGGCAATGGAGCGCCTGCCGGCCCAGTATCAGCCCGTCATACTTGAAGCTAG
ACAGGCTTATCTTGGACAAGAAGAAGATCGCTTGGCCTCGCGCGCAGATCAGTTGGAAGAATTTGTCCAC
TACGTGAAAGGCGAGATCACCAAGGTAGTCGGCAAATAACCCTCGAGCCACCCATGACCAAAATCCCTTA
ACGTGAGTTACGCGTCGTTCCACTGAGCGTCAGACCCCGTAGAAAAGATCAAAGGATCTTCTTGAGATCC
TTTTTTTCTGCGCGTAATCTGCTGCTTGCAAACAAAAAAACCACCGCTACCAGCGGTGGTTTGTTTGCCG
GATCAAGAGCTACCAACTCTTTTTCCGAAGGTAACTGGCTTCAGCAGAGCGCAGATACCAAATACTGTTC
TTCTAGTGTAGCCGTAGTTAGGCCACCACTTCAAGAACTCTGTAGCACCGCCTACATACCTCGCTCTGCT
AATCCTGTTACCAGTGGCTGCTGCCAGTGGCGATAAGTCGTGTCTTACCGGGTTGGACTCAAGACGATAG
TTACCGGATAAGGCGCAGCGGTCGGGCTGAACGGGGGGTTCGTGCACACAGCCCAGCTTGGAGCGAACGA
CCTACACCGAACTGAGATACCTACAGCGTGAGCTATGAGAAAGCGCCACGCTTCCCGAAGGGAGAAAGGC
GGACAGGTATCCGGTAAGCGGCAGGGTCGGAACAGGAGAGCGCACGAGGGAGCTTCCAGGGGGAAACGCC
TGGTATCTTTATAGTCCTGTCGGGTTTCGCCACCTCTGACTTGAGCGTCGATTTTTGTGATGCTCGTCAG
GGGGGCGGAGCCTATGGAAAAACGCCAGCAACGCGGCCTTTTTACGGTTCCTGGCCTTTTGCTGGCCTTT
TGCTCACATGTTCTTTCCTGCGTTATCCCCTGATTCTGTGGATAACCGTATTACCGCCTTTGAGTGAGCT
GATACCGCTCGCCGCAGCCGAACGACCGAGCGCAGCGAGTCAGTGAGCGAGGAAGCGGAAGAGCGCCCAA
TACGCAAACCGCCTCTCCCCGCGCGTTGGCCGATTCATTAATGCAGCTGGCACGACAGGTTTCCCGACTG
GAAAGCGGGCAGTGAGCGCAACGCAATTAATACGCGTACCGCTAGCCAGGAAGAGTTTGTAGAAACGCAA
AAAGGCCATCCGTCAGGATGGCCTTCTGCTTAGTTTGATGCCTGGCAGTTTATGGCGGGCGTCCTGCCCG
CCACCCTCCGGGCCGTTGCTTCACAACGTTCAAATCCGCTCCCGGCGGATTTGTCCTACTCAGGAGAGCG
TTCACCGACAAACAACAGATAAAACGAAAGGCCCAGTCTTCCGACTGAGCCTTTCGTTTTATTTGATGCC
TGGCAGTTCCCTACTCTCGCGTTAACGCTAGCATGGATGTTTTCCCAGTCACGACGTTGTAAAACGACGG
CCAGTCTTAAGCTCGGGCCC
Features (pLannotate 1.2.2; 12 found; start..end, strand, type, name):
      1..97      +  protein_bind   attL1: mutant version of attL; recombination site for the Gateway® LR reaction LR Clonase™
     82..1710    +  CDS            rep (fragment): R1AB_SARS2 - Experimental evidence at protein level: Swiss-Prot protein existence level 1. [2'-O-methyltransferase]: Methyltransferase that mediates mRNA cap 2'-O-ribose methylation to the 5'-cap structure of viral mRNAs. N7-methyl guanosine cap is a prerequisite for binding of nsp16. Therefore plays an essential role in viral mRNAs cap methylation which is essential to evade immune system. From Severe acute respiratory syndrome coronavirus 2 (2019-nCoV) (SARS-CoV-2).
   1742..1840    -  protein_bind   attL2: mutant version of attL; recombination site for the Gateway® LR reaction LR Clonase™
   1858..1876    -  promoter       T7 promoter: promoter for bacteriophage T7 RNA polymerase
   2066..2089    +  promoter       Pc promoter (fragment): intI1 (promoter lies within the coding sequence); class 1 integron promoter
   2265..2321    +  CDS            GmR (fragment): gentamycin acetyltransferase; aacC1; confers resistance to gentamycin
   2328..3119    +  CDS            SmR: aminoglycoside adenylyltransferase (Murphy, 1985); aadA; confers resistance to spectinomycin and streptomycin
   3212..3800    +  rep_origin     ori: high-copy-number ColE1/pMB1/pBR322/pUC origin of replication
   3983..4075    +  CDS            lacI (fragment): lac repressor; lacI; The lac repressor binds to the lac operator to inhibit transcription in E. coli. This inhibition can be relieved by adding lactose or isopropyl-β-D-thiogalactopyranoside (IPTG).
   4130..4157    -  terminator     rrnB T2 terminator: transcription terminator T2 from the E. coli rrnB gene
   4289..4332    +  terminator     rrnB T1 terminator: Escherichia coli rrnB; transcription terminator T1 from the E. coli rrnB gene
   4379..4415    -  CDS            lacZα (fragment): LacZα fragment of β-galactosidase; lacZ fragment
