[The description below was written by a language model from this plasmid's Addgene catalogue record and pLannotate feature annotations shown in this document.]
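Description:
pEntry_SARS-CoV-2-nsp14 is a Gateway-compatible Entry clone built on the pENTR223.1 backbone (SfiI-adapted version) and carrying the coding sequence for non-structural protein 14 of SARS-CoV-2, one of the mature products of the ORF1ab replicase polyprotein. The roughly 1.6 kb insert was made by gene synthesis and cloned between two SfiI sites. According to the depositor's notes, the 5′ linker supplies BamHI sites flanking an ATG start codon, needed because nsp14 is normally released by proteolytic processing rather than translated on its own, and the 3′ linker supplies a TAA stop codon bracketed by PacI and AsiSI sites. The automated annotation matches the insert to the SARS-CoV-2 replicase polyprotein. The functional text attached to that hit describes the 2′-O-methyltransferase, a different product of the same polyprotein, so it should not be read as a description of nsp14.

The open reading frame sits between attL1 and attL2 sites, so an LR Clonase reaction can transfer it directionally into any attR-containing Destination vector for expression or interaction assays. The Entry vector has no promoter positioned to express the insert. The T7 promoter just outside attL2 is annotated on the opposite strand to the coding sequence, and rrnB T1 and T2 terminators lie upstream of attL1, where they shield the cassette from read-through transcription. The plasmid is propagated in E. coli at high copy from a ColE1/pUC-type origin and is selected with spectinomycin through the aadA (SmR) gene, which lies downstream of a class 1 integron Pc promoter fragment. Short GmR, lacI and lacZα fragments are backbone remnants. The sequenced record is 4,430 nt. The plasmid belongs to a collection of human coronavirus protein-coding Entry clones.
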