Addgene plasmid #168874: pEntry_SARS-CoV-2-nsp14
Purpose: Gateway-compatible Entry vector
Depositing lab: Pascal Falter-Braun. Depositing organization: Helmholtz Munich. Publication: A resource of human coronavirus protein-coding sequences in a flexible, multipurpose Gateway Entry clone collection. Weller B, Lin CW, Pogoutse O, Sauer M, Marin-de la Rosa N, Strobel A, Young V, Knapp JJ, Rayhan A, Falter C, Kim DK, Roth FP, Falter-Braun P. G3 (Bethesda). 2023 Jul 5;13(7):jkad105. doi: 10.1093/g3journal/jkad105. PubMed 37267226.
Backbone
  Vector backbone: pENTR223.1*SfiI
  Backbone size w/o insert (bp): 2800
  Vector type: Gateway-compatible Entry vector
Growth in bacteria
  Bacterial resistance: Spectinomycin, 50 μg/mL
  Growth temperature: 37°C
  Growth strain: DH5alpha
  Copy number: High Copy
Gene/Insert
  Gene/Insert name: SARS-CoV-2-nsp14 (alt name: nsp14)
  Species: Other
  Insert size (bp): 1581
  Entrez Gene: ORF1ab (a.k.a. GU280_gp01)
  Cloning method: Restriction Enzyme; 5′ cloning site SfiI (unknown if destroyed); 3′ cloning site SfiI (unknown if destroyed)
  Sequencing primers: 5′ M13 uni (-21); 3′ M13 rev (-29)
Resource information
  A portion of this plasmid was derived from a plasmid made by: Synthesized by Twist Bioscience
Terms and licenses: Academic/Nonprofit Terms; Industry Terms: Not Available to Industry
Depositor comments: 5'-linker: SfiI-BamHI-ATG-BamHI (GGCCGTCAaggccaggatccatgggatcc), 3'-linker: PacI-TAA-AsiSI-SfiI (cttaatTAAgacgcgatcgcggcctcatGGGCC).
How to cite: pEntry_SARS-CoV-2-nsp14 was a gift from Pascal Falter-Braun (Addgene plasmid # 168874 ; http://n2t.net/addgene:168874 ; RRID:Addgene_168874)
