>Addgene plasmid #168874 | pEntry_SARS-CoV-2-nsp14 | depositor partial sequence | sequence record 327312 | gene-specific Insert sequence
GCTGAAAATGTAACAGGACTCTTTAAAGATTGTAGTAAGGTAATCACTGGGTTACATCCTACACAGGCAC
CTACACACCTCAGTGTTGACACTAAATTCAAAACTGAAGGTTTATGTGTTGACATACCTGGCATACCTAA
GGACATGACCTATAGAAGACTCATCTCTATGATGGGTTTTAAAATGAATTATCAAGTTAATGGTTACCCT
AACATGTTTATCACCCGCGAAGAAGCTATAAGACATGTACGTGCATGGATTGGCTTCGATGTCGAGGGGT
GTCATGCTACTAGAGAAGCTGTTGGTACCAATTTACCTTTACAGCTAGGTTTTTCTACAGGTGTTAACCT
AGTTGCTGTACCTACAGGTTATGTTGATACACCTAATAATACAGATTTTTCCAGAGTTAGTGCTAAACCA
CCGCCTGGAGATCAATTTAAACACCTCATACCACTTATGTACAAAGGACTTCCTTGGAATGTAGTGCGTA
TAAAGATTGTACAAATGTTAAGTGACACACTTAAAAATCTCTCTGACAGAGTCGTATTTGTCTTATGGGC
ACATGGCTTTGAGTTGACATCTATGAAGTATTTTGTGAAAATAGGACCTGAGCGCACCTGTTGTCTATGT
GATAGACGTGCCACATGCTTTTCCACTGCTTCAGACACTTATGCCTGTTGGCATCATTCTATTGGATTTG
ATTACGTCTATAATCCGTTTATGATTGATGTTCAACAATGGGGTTTTACAGGTAACCTACAAAGCAACCA
TGATCTGTATTGTCAAGTCCATGGTAATGCACATGTAGCTAGTTGTGATGCAATCATGACTAGGTGTCTA
GCTGTCCACGAGTGCTTTGTTAAGCGTGTTGACTGGACTATTGAATATCCTATAATTGGTGATGAACTGA
AGATTAATGCGGCTTGTAGAAAGGTTCAACACATGGTTGTTAAAGCTGCATTATTAGCAGACAAATTCCC
AGTTCTTCACGACATTGGTAACCCTAAAGCTATTAAGTGTGTACCTCAAGCTGATGTAGAATGGAAGTTC
TATGATGCACAGCCTTGTAGTGACAAAGCTTATAAAATAGAAGAATTATTCTATTCTTATGCCACACATT
CTGACAAATTCACAGATGGTGTATGCCTATTTTGGAATTGCAATGTCGATAGATATCCTGCTAATTCCAT
TGTTTGTAGATTTGACACTAGAGTGCTATCTAACCTTAACTTGCCTGGTTGTGATGGTGGCAGTTTGTAT
GTAAATAAACATGCATTCCACACACCAGCTTTTGATAAAAGTGCTTTTGTTAATTTAAAACAATTACCAT
TTTTCTATTACTCTGACAGTCCATGTGAGTCTCATGGAAAACAAGTAGTGTCAGATATAGATTATGTACC
ACTAAAGTCTGCTACGTGTATAACACGTTGCAATTTAGGTGGTGCTGTCTGTAGACATCATGCTAATGAG
TACAGATTGTATCTCGATGCTTATAACATGATGATCTCAGCTGGCTTTAGCTTGTGGGTTTACAAACAAT
TTGATACTTATAACCTCTGGAACACTTTTACAAGACTTCAG
